>Addgene plasmid #193683 | pLX317 YAP1 | addgene full sequence | sequence record 380285 | Addgene NGS Result
GACAGCAGAGATCCACTTTGGCGCCGGCTCGAGGCCTGCAGGTGCAAAGATGGATAAAGTTTTAAACAGA
GAGGAATCTTTGCAGCTAATGGACCTTCTAGGTCTTGAAAGGAGTGGGAATTGGCTCCGGTGCCCGTCAG
TGGGCAGAGCGCACATCGCCCACAGTCCCCGAGAAGTTGGGGGGAGGGGTCGGCAATTGAACCGGTGCCT
AGAGAAGGTGGCGCGGGGTAAACTGGGAAAGTGATGTCGTGTACTGGCTCCGCCTTTTTCCCGAGGGTGG
GGGAGAACCGTATATAAGTGCAGTAGTCGCCGTGAACGTTCTTTTTCGCAACGGGTTTGCCGCCAGAACA
CAGGTAAGTGCCGTGTGTGGTTCCCGCGGGCCTGGCCTCTTTACGGGTTATGGCCCTTGCGTGCCTTGAA
TTACTTCCACCTGGCTGCAGTACGTGATTCTTGATCCCGAGCTTCGGGTTGGAAGTGGGTGGGAGAGTTC
GAGGCCTTGCGCTTAAGGAGCCCCTTCGCCTCGTGCTTGAGTTGAGGCCTGGCCTGGGCGCTGGGGCCGC
CGCGTGCGAATCTGGTGGCACCTTCGCGCCTGTCTCGCTGCTTTCGATAAGTCTCTAGCCATTTAAAATT
TTTGATGACCTGCTGCGACGCTTTTTTTCTGGCAAGATAGTCTTGTAAATGCGGGCCAAGATCTGCACAC
TGGTATTTCGGTTTTTGGGGCCGCGGGCGGCGACGGGGCCCGTGCGTCCCAGCGCACATGTTCGGCGAGG
CGGGGCCTGCGAGCGCGGCCACCGAGAATCGGACGGGGGTAGTCTCAAGCTGGCCGGCCTGCTCTGGTGC
CTGGCCTCGCGCCGCCGTGTATCGCCCCGCCCTGGGCGGCAAGGCTGGCCCGGTCGGCACCAGTTGCGTG
AGCGGAAAGATGGCCGCTTCCCGGCCCTGCTGCAGGGAGCTCAAAATGGAGGACGCGGCGCTCGGGAGAG
CGGGCGGGTGAGTCACCCACACAAAGGAAAAGGGCCTTTCCGTCCTCAGCCGTCGCTTCATGTGACTCCA
CGGAGTACCGGGCGCCGTCCAGGCACCTCGATTAGTTCTCGAGCTTTTGGAGTACGTCGTCTTTAGGTTG
GGGGGAGGGGTTTTATGCGATGGAGTTTCCCCACACTGAGTGGGTGGAGACTGAAGTTAGGCCAGCTTGG
CACTTGATGTAATTCTCCTTGGAATTTGCCCTTTTTGAGTTTGGATCTTGGTTCATTCTCAAGCCTCAGA
CAGTGGTTCAAAGTTTTTTTCTTCCATTTCAGGTGTCGTGAGGCTAGCATCGATTGATCAACAAGTTTGT
ACAAAAAAGTTGGCATGGATCCCGGGCAGCAGCCGCCGCCTCAACCGGCCCCCCAGGGCCAAGGGCAGCC
GCCTTCGCAGCCCCCGCAGGGGCAGGGCCCGCCGTCCGGACCCGGGCAACCGGCACCCGCGGCGACCCAG
GCGGCGCCGCAGGCACCCCCCGCCGGGCATCAGATCGTGCACGTCCGCGGGGACTCGGAGACCGACCTGG
AGGCGCTCTTCAACGCCGTCATGAACCCCAAGACGGCCAACGTGCCCCAGACCGTGCCCATGAGGCTCCG
GAAGCTGCCCGACTCCTTCTTCAAGCCGCCGGAGCCCAAATCCCACTCCCGACAGGCCAGTACTGATGCA
GGCACTGCAGGAGCCCTGACTCCACAGCATGTTCGAGCTCATTCCTCTCCAGCTTCTCTGCAGTTGGGAG
CTGTTTCTCCTGGGACACTGACCCCCACTGGAGTAGTCTCTGGCCCAGCAGCTACACCCACAGCTCAGCA
TCTTCGACAGTCTTCTTTTGAGATACCTGATGATGTACCTCTGCCAGCAGGTTGGGAGATGGCAAAGACA
TCTTCTGGTCAGAGATACTTCTTAAATCACATCGATCAGACAACAACATGGCAGGACCCCAGGAAGGCCA
TGCTGTCCCAGATGAACGTCACAGCCCCCACCAGTCCACCAGTGCAGCAGAATATGATGAACTCGGCTTC
AGGTCCTCTTCCTGATGGATGGGAACAAGCCATGACTCAGGATGGAGAAATTTACTATATAAACCATAAG
AACAAGACCACCTCTTGGCTAGACCCAAGGCTTGACCCTCGTTTTGCCATGAACCAGAGAATCAGTCAGA
GTGCTCCAGTGAAACAGCCACCACCCCTGGCTCCCCAGAGCCCACAGGGAGGCGTCATGGGTGGCAGCAA
CTCCAACCAGCAGCAACAGATGCGACTGCAGCAACTGCAGATGGAGAAGGAGAGGCTGCGGCTGAAACAG
CAAGAACTGCTTCGGCAGGCAATGCGGAATATCAATCCCAGCACAGCAAATTCTCCAAAATGTCAGGAGT
TAGCCCTGCGTAGCCAGTTACCAACACTGGAGCAGGATGGTGGGACTCAAAATCCAGTGTCTTCTCCCGG
GATGTCTCAGGAATTGAGAACAATGACGACCAATAGCTCAGATCCTTTCCTTAACAGTGGCACCTATCAC
TCTCGAGATGAGAGTACAGACAGTGGACTAAGCATGAGCAGCTACAGTGTCCCTCGAACCCCAGATGACT
TCCTGAACAGTGTGGATGAGATGGATACAGGTGATACTATCAACCAAAGCACCCTGCCCTCACAGCAGAA
CCGTTTCCCAGACTACCTTGAAGCCATTCCTGGGACAAATGTGGACCTTGGAACACTGGAAGGAGATGGA
ATGAACATAGAAGGAGAGGAGCTGATGCCAAGTCTGCAGGAAGCTTTGAGTTCTGACATCCTTAATGACA
TGGAGTCTGTTTTGGCTGCCACCAAGCTAGATAACGAAAGCTTTCTTACATGGCTATACCCAACTTTCTT
GTACAAAGTGGTTGATATCGGTAAGCCTATCCCTAACCCTCTCCTCGGTCTCGATTCTACGTAGTAATGA
ACTAGTCCGTAACTTGAAAGTATTTCGATTTCTTGGCTTTATATATCTTGTGGAAAGGACGAACATGTTC
CTATACTGTTACCAATACGCGTTAAGTCGACAATCAACCTCTGGATTACAAAATTTGTGAAAGATTGACT
GGTATTCTTAACTATGTTGCTCCTTTTACGCTATGTGGATACGCTGCTTTAATGCCTTTGTATCATGCTA
TTGCTTCCCGTATGGCTTTCATTTTCTCCTCCTTGTATAAATCCTGGTTGCTGTCTCTTTATGAGGAGTT
GTGGCCCGTTGTCAGGCAACGTGGCGTGGTGTGCACTGTGTTTGCTGACGCAACCCCCACTGGTTGGGGC
ATTGCCACCACCTGTCAGCTCCTTTCCGGGACTTTCGCTTTCCCCCTCCCTATTGCCACGGCGGAACTCA
TCGCCGCCTGCCTTGCCCGCTGCTGGACAGGGGCTCGGCTGTTGGGCACTGACAATTCCGTGGTGTTGTC
GGGGAAATCATCGTCCTTTCCTTGGCTGCTCGCCTGTGTTGCCACCTGGATTCTGCGCGGGACGTCCTTC
TGCTACGTCCCTTCGGCCCTCAATCCAGCGGACCTTCCTTCCCGCGGCCTGCTGCCGGCTCTGCGGCCTC
TTCCGCGTCTTCGCCTTCGCCCTCAGACGAGTCGGATCTCCCTTTGGGCCGCCTCCCCGCGTCGACTTTA
AGACCAATGACTTACAAGGCAGCTGTAGATCTTAGCCACTTTTTAAAAGAAAAGGGGGGACTGGAAGGGC
TAATTCACTCCCAACGAAGACAAGATCTGCTTTTTGCTTGTACTGGGTCTCTCTGGTTAGACCAGATCTG
AGCCTGGGAGCTCTCTGGCTAACTAGGGAACCCACTGCTTAAGCCTCAATAAAGCTTGCCTTGAGTGCTT
CAAGTAGTGTGTGCCCGTCTGTTGTGTGACTCTGGTAACTAGAGATCCCTCAGACCCTTTTAGTCAGTGT
GGAAAATCTCTAGCAGTACGTATAGTAGTTCATGTCATCTTATTATTCAGTATTTATAACTTGCAAAGAA
ATGAATATCAGAGAGTGAGAGGAACTTGTTTATTGCAGCTTATAATGGTTACAAATAAAGCAATAGCATC
ACAAATTTCACAAATAAAGCATTTTTTTCACTGCATTCTAGTTGTGGTTTGTCCAAACTCATCAATGTAT
CTTATCATGTCTGGCTCTAGCTATCCCGCCCCTAACTCCGCCCATCCCGCCCCTAACTCCGCCCAGTTCC
GCCCATTCTCCGCCCCATGGCTGACTAATTTTTTTTATTTATGCAGAGGCCGAGGCCGCCTCGGCCTCTG
AGCTATTCCAGAAGTAGTGAGGAGGCTTTTTTGGAGGCCTAGGGACGTACCCAATTCGCCCTATAGTGAG
TCGTATTACGCGCGCTCACTGGCCGTCGTTTTACAACGTCGTGACTGGGAAAACCCTGGCGTTACCCAAC
TTAATCGCCTTGCAGCACATCCCCCTTTCGCCAGCTGGCGTAATAGCGAAGAGGCCCGCACCGATCGCCC
TTCCCAACAGTTGCGCAGCCTGAATGGCGAATGGG
[124 nt withheld, positions 4516-4639]
C
[91 nt withheld, positions 4641-4731]
A
[49 nt withheld, positions 4733-4781]
CCTTTGACGTTGGAGTCCACGTTCTTT
[37 nt withheld, positions 4809-4845]
ACCCTATCTCGGTCTATTCTTTTGATTTATAAGGGATTTTGCCGATTTCGGCCTATTGGTTAAAAAATGA
GCTGATTTAACAAAAATTTAACGCGAATTTTAACAAAATATTAACGCTTACAATTTAGGTGGCACTTTTC
GGGGAAATGTGCGCGGAACCCCTATTTGTTTATTTTTCTAAATACATTCAAATATGTATCCGCTCATGAG
ACAATAACCCTGATAAATGCTTCAATAATATTGAAAAAGGAAGAGTATGAGTATTCAACATTTCCGTGTC
GCCCTTATTCCCTTTTTTGCGGCATTTTGCCTTCCTGTTTTTGCTCACCCAGAAACGCTGGTGAAAGTAA
AAGATGCTGAAGATCAGTTGGGTGCACGAGTGGGTTACATCGAACTGGATCTCAACAGCGGTAAGATCCT
TGAGAGTTTTCGCCCCGAAGAACGTTTTCCAATGATGAGCACTTTTAAAGTTCTGCTATGTGGCGCGGTA
TTATCCCGTATTGACGCCGGGCAAGAGCAACTCGGTCGCCGCATACACTATTCTCAGAATGACTTGGTTG
AGTACTCACCAGTCACAGAAAAGCATCTTACGGATGGCATGACAGTAAGAGAATTATGCAGTGCTGCCAT
AACCATGAGTGATAACACTGCGGCCAACTTACTTCTGACAACGATCGGAGGACCGAAGGAGCTAACCGCT
TTTTTGCACAACATGGGGGATCATGTAACTCGCCTTGATCGTTGGGAACCGGAGCTGAATGAAGCCATAC
CAAACGACGAGCGTGACACCACGATGCCTGTAGCAATGGCAACAACGTTGCGCAAACTATTAACTGGCGA
ACTACTTACTCTAGCTTCCCGGCAACAATTAATAGACTGGATGGAGGCGGATAAAGTTGCAGGACCACTT
CTGCGCTCGGCCCTTCCGGCTGGCTGGTTTATTGCTGATAAATCTGGAGCCGGTGAGCGTGGGTCTCGCG
GTATCATTGCAGCACTGGGGCCAGATGGTAAGCCCTCCCGTATCGTAGTTATCTACACGACGGGGAGTCA
GGCAACTATGGATGAACGAAATAGACAGATCGCTGAGATAGGTGCCTCACTGATTAAGCATTGGTAACTG
TCAGACCAAGTTTACTCATATATACTTTAGATTGATTTAAAACTTCATTTTTAATTTAAAAGGATCTAGG
TGAAGATCCTTTTTGATAATCTCATGACCAAAATCCCTTAACGTGAGTTTTCGTTCCACTGAGCGTCAGA
CCCCGTAGAAAAGATCAAAGGATCTTCTTGAGATCCTTTTTTTCTGCGCGTAATCTGCTGCTTGCAAACA
AAAAAACCACCGCTACCAGCGGTGGTTTGTTTGCCGGATCAAGAGCTACCAACTCTTTTTCCGAAGGTAA
CTGGCTTCAGCAGAGCGCAGATACCAAATACTGTTCTTCTAGTGTAGCCGTAGTTAGGCCACCACTTCAA
GAACTCTGTAGCACCGCCTACATACCTCGCTCTGCTAATCCTGTTACCAGTGGCTGCTGCCAGTGGCGAT
AAGTCGTGTCTTACCGGGTTGGACTCAAGACGATAGTTACCGGATAAGGCGCAGCGGTCGGGCTGAACGG
GGGGTTCGTGCACACAGCCCAGCTTGGAGCGAACGACCTACACCGAACTGAGATACCTACAGCGTGAGCT
ATGAGAAAGCGCCACGCTTCCCGAAGGGAGAAAGGCGGACAGGTATCCGGTAAGCGGCAGGGTCGGAACA
GGAGAGCGCACGAGGGAGCTTCCAGGGGGAAACGCCTGGTATCTTTATAGTCCTGTCGGGTTTCGCCACC
TCTGACTTGAGCGTCGATTTTTGTGATGCTCGTCAGGGGGGCGGAGCCTATGGAAAAACGCCAGCAACGC
GGCCTTTTTACGGTTCCTGGCCTTTTGCTGGCCTTTTGCTCACATGTTCTTTCCTGCGTTATCCCCTGAT
TCTGTGGATAACCGTATTACCGCCTTTGAGTGAGCTGATACCGCTCGCCGCAGCCGAACGACCGAGCGCA
GCGAGTCAGTGAGCGAGGAAGCGGAAGAGCGCCCAATACGCAAACCGCCTCTCCCCGCGCGTTGGCCGAT
TCATTAATGCAGCTGGCACGACAGGTTTCCCGACTGGAAAGCGGGCAGTGAGCGCAACGCAATTAATGTG
AGTTAGCTCACTCATTAGGCACCCCAGGCTTTACACTTTATGCTTCCGGCTCGTATGTTGTGTGGAATTG
TGAGCGGATAACAATTTCACACAGGAAACAGCTATGACCATGATTACGCCAAGCGCGCAATTAACCCTCA
CTAAAGGGAACAAAAGCTGGAGCTGCAAGCTTAATGTAGTCTTATGCAATACTCTTGTAGTCTTGCAACA
TGGTAACGATGAGTTAGCAACATGCCTTACAAGGAGAGAAAAAGCACCGTGCATGCCGATTGGTGGAAGT
AAGGTGGTACGATCGTGCCTTATTAGGAAGGCAACAGACGGGTCTGACATGGATTGGACGAACCACTGAA
TTGCCGCATTGCAGAGATATTGTATTTAAGTGCCTAGCTCGATACATAAACGGGTCTCTCTGGTTAGACC
AGATCTGAGCCTGGGAGCTCTCTGGCTAACTAGGGAACCCACTGCTTAAGCCTCAATAAAGCTTGCCTTG
AGTGCTTCAAGTAGTGTGTGCCCGTCTGTTGTGTGACTCTGGTAACTAGAGATCCCTCAGACCCTTTTAG
TCAGTGTGGAAAATCTCTAGCAGTGGCGCCCGAACAGGGACTTGAAAGCGAAAGGGAAACCAGAGGAGCT
CTCTCGACGCAGGACTCGGCTTGCTGAAGCGCGCACGGCAAGAGGCGAGGGGCGGCGACTGGTGAGTACG
CCAAAAATTTTGACTAGCGGAGGCTAGAAGGAGAGAGATGGGTGCGAGAGCGTCAGTATTAAGCGGGGGA
GAATTAGATCGCGATGGGAAAAAATTCGGTTAAGGCCAGGGGGAAAGAAAAAATATAAATTAAAACATAT
AGTATGGGCAAGCAGGGAGCTAGAACGATTCGCAGTTAATCCTGGCCTGTTAGAAACATCAGAAGGCTGT
AGACAAATACTGGGACAGCTACAACCATCCCTTCAGACAGGATCAGAAGAACTTAGATCATTATATAATA
CAGTAGCAACCCTCTATTGTGTGCATCAAAGGATAGAGATAAAAGACACCAAGGAAGCTTTAGACAAGAT
AGAGGAAGAGCAAAACAAAAGTAAGACCACCGCACAGCAAGCGGCCGCTGATCTTCAGACCTGGAGGAGG
AGATATGAGGGACAATTGGAGAAGTGAATTATATAAATATAAAGTAGTAAAAATTGAACCATTAGGAGTA
GCACCCACCAAGGCAAAGAGAAGAGTGGTGCAGAGAGAAAAAAGAGCAGTGGGAATAGGAGCTTTGTTCC
TTGGGTTCTTGGGAGCAGCAGGAAGCACTATGGGCGCAGCGTCAATGACGCTGACGGTACAGGCCAGACA
ATTATTGTCTGGTATAGTGCAGCAGCAGAACAATTTGCTGAGGGCTATTGAGGCGCAACAGCATCTGTTG
CAACTCACAGTCTGGGGCATCAAGCAGCTCCAGGCAAGAATCCTGGCTGTGGAAAGATACCTAAAGGATC
AACAGCTCCTGGGGATTTGGGGTTGCTCTGGAAAACTCATTTGCACCACTGCTGTGCCTTGGAATGCTAG
TTGGAGTAATAAATCTCTGGAACAGATTTGGAATCACACGACCTGGATGGAGTGGGACAGAGAAATTAAC
AATTACACAAGCTTAATACACTCCTTAATTGAAGAATCGCAAAACCAGCAAGAAAAGAATGAACAAGAAT
TATTGGAATTAGATAAATGGGCAAGTTTGTGGAATTGGTTTAACATAACAAATTGGCTGTGGTATATAAA
ATTATTCATAATGATAGTAGGAGGCTTGGTAGGTTTAAGAATAGTTTTTGCTGTACTTTCTATAGTGAAT
AGAGTTAGGCAGGGATATTCACCATTATCGTTTCAGACCCACCTCCCAACCCCGAGGGGACCCATGCATT
GCATCTCAATTAGTCAGCAACCAGGTGTGGAAAGTCCCCAGGCTCCCCAGCAGGCAGAAGTATGCAAAGC
ATGCGTCTCAATTAGTCAGCAACCATAGTCCCGCCCCTAACTCCGCCCATCCCGCCCCTAACTCCGCCCA
GTTCCGCCCATTCTCCGCCCCATGGCTGACTAATTTTTTTTATTTATGCAGAGGCCGAGGCCGCCTCGGC
CTCTGAGCTATTCCAGAAGTAGTGAGGAGGCTTTTTTGGAGGCCTAGGCTTTTGCAAAAAGCTTTCTAGA
GGTACCACCGGAGCTTACCATGACCGAGTACAAGCCCACGGTGCGCCTCGCCACCCGCGACGACGTCCCC
AGGGCCGTACGCACCCTCGCCGCCGCGTTCGCCGACTACCCCGCCACGCGCCACACCGTCGATCCGGACC
GCCACATCGAGCGGGTCACCGAGCTGCAAGAACTCTTCCTCACGCGCGTCGGGCTCGACATCGGCAAGGT
GTGGGTCGCGGACGACGGCGCCGCCGTGGCGGTCTGGACCACGCCGGAGAGCGTCGAAGCGGGGGCGGTG
TTCGCCGAGATCGGCCCGCGCATGGCCGAGTTGAGCGGTTCCCGGCTGGCCGCGCAGCAACAGATGGAAG
GCCTCCTGGCGCCGCACCGGCCCAAGGAGCCCGCGTGGTTCCTGGCCACCGTCGGCGTCTCGCCCGACCA
CCAGGGCAAGGGTCTGGGCAGCGCCGTCGTGCTCCCCGGAGTGGAGGCGGCCGAGCGCGCCGGGGTGCCC
GCCTTCCTGGAGACCTCCGCGCCCCGCAACCTCCCCTTCTACGAGCGGCTCGGCTTCACCGTCACCGCCG
ACGTCGAGGTGCCCGAAGGACCGCGCACCTGGTGCATGACCCGCAAGCCCGGTGCCAGTTAACGAATTCT
AGATCTTGAGACAAATGGCAGTATTCATCCACAATTTTAAAAGAAAAGGGGGGATTGGGGGGTACAGTGC
AGGGGAAAGAATAGTAGACATAATAGCAACAGACATACAAACTAAAGAATTACAAAAACAAATTACAAAA
ATTCAAAATTTTCGGGTTTATTACAGG
Features (pLannotate 1.2.2; 34 found; start..end, strand, type, name):
     50..116     +  CDS            small t antigen (fragment): SV40 (simian virus 40) small t antigen
    123..1301    +  promoter       EF-1α promoter: strong constitutive promoter for human elongation factor EF-1α
   1322..1339    +  protein_bind   attB1 (fragment): mutant version of attB; core recombination site for the Gateway® BP reaction BP Clonase™
   1345..2856    +  CDS            YAP1: YAP1_HUMAN - Also known as YAP65. Experimental evidence at protein level: Swiss-Prot protein existence level 1. [Isoform 3]: Activates the C-terminal fragment (CTF) of ERBB4 (isoform 3). From Homo sapiens (Human).
   2858..2882    -  protein_bind   attB2: mutant version of attB; recombination site for the Gateway® BP reaction BP Clonase™
   2890..2931    +  CDS            V5 tag: epitope tag from simian virus 5
   2947..3000    +  promoter       U6 promoter (fragment): RNA polymerase III promoter for human U6 snRNA
   3042..3630    +  misc_feature   WPRE: woodchuck hepatitis virus posttranscriptional regulatory element
   3681..3700    +  misc_feature   cPPT/CTS (fragment): central polypurine tract and central termination sequence of HIV-1
   3702..3935    +  LTR            3' LTR (ΔU3): self-inactivating 3' long terminal repeat (LTR) from HIV-1
   4013..4134    +  polyA_signal   SV40 poly(A) signal: SV40 polyadenylation signal
   4174..4309    +  rep_origin     SV40 ori: SV40 origin of replication
   4330..4348    -  promoter       T7 promoter: promoter for bacteriophage T7 RNA polymerase
   4356..4511    +  CDS            lacZα (fragment): LacZα fragment of β-galactosidase; lacZ fragment
   4516..4944    +  rep_origin     f1 ori (sequence partly withheld): f1 bacteriophage origin of replication; arrow indicates direction of (+) strand synthesis
   4997..5101    +  promoter       AmpR promoter: bla
   5102..5962    +  CDS            AmpR: β-lactamase; bla; confers resistance to ampicillin, carbenicillin, and related antibiotics
   6133..6721    +  rep_origin     ori: high-copy-number ColE1/pMB1/pBR322/pUC origin of replication
   6904..6996    +  CDS            lacI (fragment): lac repressor; lacI; The lac repressor binds to the lac operator to inhibit transcription in E. coli. This inhibition can be relieved by adding lactose or isopropyl-β-D-thiogalactopyranoside (IPTG).
   7009..7030    +  protein_bind   CAP binding site: CAP binding activates transcription in the presence of cAMP. E. coli catabolite activator protein
   7045..7075    +  promoter       lac promoter: promoter for the E. coli lac operon
   7083..7099    +  protein_bind   lac operator: The lac repressor binds to the lac operator to inhibit transcription in E. coli. This inhibition can be relieved by adding lactose or isopropyl-β-D-thiogalactopyranoside (IPTG). lac repressor encoded by lacI
   7144..7162    +  promoter       T3 promoter: promoter for bacteriophage T3 RNA polymerase
   7190..7416    +  promoter       RSV promoter: Rous sarcoma virus enhancer/promoter
   7417..7597    +  LTR            5' LTR (truncated): truncated 5' long terminal repeat (LTR) from HIV-1
   7644..7769    +  misc_feature   HIV-1 Ψ: packaging signal of human immunodeficiency virus type 1
   7753..8116    +  CDS            HIV-1 gag (fragment): gag protein from human immunodeficiency virus 1; gag
   8262..8495    +  misc_feature   RRE: The Rev response element (RRE) of HIV-1 allows for Rev-dependent mRNA export from the nucleus to the cytoplasm.
   8872..8898    +  CDS            Rev (fragment): human immunodeficiency virus 1 (HIV-1) Rev protein; rev; enhances nuclear export of unspliced and incompletely spliced viral mRNAs
   8905..8928    +  promoter       SV40 promoter (fragment): SV40 early promoter
   8929..9000    +  promoter       SV40 promoter (fragment): SV40 enhancer and early promoter
   9024..9159    +  rep_origin     SV40 ori: SV40 origin of replication
   9205..9801    +  CDS            PuroR (fragment): puromycin N-acetyltransferase; pac from Streptomyces; confers resistance to puromycin
   9850..9967    +  misc_feature   cPPT/CTS: central polypurine tract and central termination sequence of HIV-1
