[The description below was written by a language model from this plasmid's Addgene catalogue record and pLannotate feature annotations shown in this document.]
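Description:
pLX317 YAP1 is a third-generation-style, self-inactivating HIV-1 lentiviral expression plasmid carrying the human YAP1 open reading frame for constitutive expression in mammalian cells. It is propagated in E. coli through a high-copy ColE1/pUC-type origin with ampicillin selection (AmpR under its own bla promoter). An f1 origin and remnants of lac, T7 and T3 elements from the parental cloning backbone are also annotated. The YAP1 ORF was introduced by Gateway recombination, and part of the plasmid derives from a genome-scale ORF resource.

The viral genome is transcribed from an RSV promoter fused to a truncated 5' LTR, followed by the Ψ packaging signal with a partial gag region and the RRE for Rev-dependent nuclear export. It ends in a ΔU3 3' LTR, which disables LTR promoter activity after integration, and is followed by an SV40 polyadenylation signal. Within this unit, SV40 early promoter/origin sequences precede a puromycin N-acetyltransferase gene for selecting transduced cells, and a cPPT/CTS element aids nuclear import of the preintegration complex. The EF-1α promoter then drives YAP1, which is flanked by attB1 and attB2 sites. A V5 epitope tag lies just downstream of attB2, but the record does not state whether it is read in frame as a C-terminal fusion. A WPRE follows to enhance transcript stability and expression. Short annotated fragments, such as those of a U6 promoter and SV40 small t antigen, appear to be vector remnants rather than functional parts.

The plasmid is used to produce lentivirus for stable YAP1 overexpression, and the associated work concerned cell survival and tumorigenesis.
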