Addgene plasmid #193683: pLX317 YAP1
Purpose: Constitutive lentiviral expression of YAP1
Depositing lab: William Hahn. Depositing organization: Dana-Farber Cancer Institute. Publication: YAP1 and PRDM14 converge to promote cell survival and tumorigenesis. Kim M, Ly SH, Xie Y, Duronio GN, Ford-Roshon D, Hwang JH, Sulahian R, Rennhack JP, So J, Gjoerup O, Talamas JA, Grandclaudon M, Long HW, Doench JG, Sethi NS, Giannakis M, Hahn WC. Dev Cell. 2022 Jan 24;57(2):212-227.e8. doi: 10.1016/j.devcel.2021.12.006. Epub 2022 Jan 5. PubMed 34990589.
Backbone
  Vector backbone: pLX317
  Vector type: Lentiviral
Growth in bacteria
  Bacterial resistance: Ampicillin, 100 μg/mL
  Growth temperature: 37°C
  Growth strain: NEB Stable
  Copy number: High Copy
Gene/Insert
  Gene/Insert name: YAP1
  Species: H. sapiens (human)
  Entrez Gene: YAP1 (a.k.a. COB1, YAP, YAP-1, YAP2, YAP65, YKI)
  Cloning method: Gateway Cloning
  Sequencing primers: 5′ EF1a-F; 3′ WPRE-R
Resource information
  A portion of this plasmid was derived from a plasmid made by: Broad Institute (GPP)
Terms and licenses: Academic/Nonprofit Terms; Industry Terms: Not Available to Industry
Depositor comments: Clone ID: TRCN0000477457
How to cite: pLX317 YAP1 was a gift from William Hahn (Addgene plasmid # 193683 ; http://n2t.net/addgene:193683 ; RRID:Addgene_193683)
